>Addgene plasmid #180549 | KTK_346 | addgene full sequence | sequence record 384457 | Addgene NGS Result
AAGTGGTCCTGCAACTTTATCCGCCTCCATCCAGTCTATTAATTGTTGCCGGGAAGCTAGAGTAAGTAGT
TCGCCAGTTAATAGTTTGCGCAACGTTGTTGCCATTGCTACAGGCATCGTGGTGTCACGCTCGTCGTTTG
GTATGGCTTCATTCAGCTCCGGTTCCCAACGATCAAGGCGAGTTACATGATCCCCCATGTTGTGCAAAAA
AGCGGTTAGCTCCTTCGGTCCTCCGATCGTTGTCAGAAGTAAGTTGGCCGCAGTGTTATCACTCATGGTT
ATGGCAGCACTGCATAATTCTCTTACTGTCATGCCATCCGTAAGATGCTTTTCTGTGACTGGTGAGTACT
CAACCAAGTCATTCTGAGAATAGTGTATGCGGCGACCGAGTTGCTCTTGCCCGGCGTCAATACGGGATAA
TACCGCGCCACATAGCAGAACTTTAAAAGTGCTCATCATTGGAAAACGTTCTTCGGGGCGAAAACTCTCA
AGGATCTTACCGCTGTTGAGATCCAGTTCGATGTAACCCACTCGTGCACCCAACTGATCTTCAGCATCTT
TTACTTTCACCAGCGTTTCTGGGTGAGCAAAAACAGGAAGGCAAAATGCCGCAAAAAAGGGAATAAGGGC
GACACGGAAATGTTGAATACTCATACTCTTCCTTTTTCAATATTATTGAAGCATTTATCAGGGTTATTGT
CTCATGAGCGGATACATATTTGAATGTATTTAGAAAAATAAACAAATAGGGGTTCCGCGCACATTTCCCC
GAAAAGTGCCACCTGTCATGACCAAAATCCCTTAACGTGAGTTTTCGTTCCACTGAGCGTCAGACCCCGT
AGAAAAGATCAAAGGATCTTCTTGAGATCCTTTTTTTCTGCGCGTAATCTGCTGCTTGCAAACAAAAAAA
CCACCGCTACCAGCGGTGGTTTGTTTGCCGGATCAAGAGCTACCAACTCTTTTTCCGAAGGTAACTGGCT
TCAGCAGAGCGCAGATACCAAATACTGTTCTTCTAGTGTAGCCGTAGTTAGGCCACCACTTCAAGAACTC
TGTAGCACCGCCTACATACCTCGCTCTGCTAATCCTGTTACCAGTGGCTGCTGCCAGTGGCGATAAGTCG
TGTCTTACCGGGTTGGACTCAAGACGATAGTTACCGGATAAGGCGCAGCGGTCGGGCTGAACGGGGGGTT
CGTGCACACAGCCCAGCTTGGAGCGAACGACCTACACCGAACTGAGATACCTACAGCGTGAGCTATGAGA
AAGCGCCACGCTTCCCGAAGGGAGAAAGGCGGACAGGTATCCGGTAAGCGGCAGGGTCGGAACAGGAGAG
CGCACGAGGGAGCTTCCAGGGGGAAACGCCTGGTATCTTTATAGTCCTGTCGGGTTTCGCCACCTCTGAC
TTGAGCGTCGATTTTTGTGATGCTCGTCAGGGGGGCGGAGCCTATGGAAAAACGCCAGCAACGCGGCCTT
TTTACGGTTCCTGGCCTTTTGCTGGCCTTTTGCTCACATGTTCTTTCCTGCGTTATCCCCTGATTCTGTG
GATAACCGTAGTCGGTCTCCTATGTCGGTGATTGCTAAACAGATGACCTACAAAGTCTATATGTCGGGTA
CGGTGAACGGCCATTATTTTGAAGTTGAAGGTGACGGTAAAGGCAAGCCGTATGAAGGCGAACAGACCGT
TAAACTGACCGTCACGAAGGGCGGTCCGCTGCCGTTTGCATGGGATATTCTGAGTCCGCAGTCCCAATAT
GGCAGCATCCCGTTCACGAAATATCCGGAAGATATCCCGGACTACGTGAAGCAGTCTTTTCCGGAAGGTT
ACACCTGGGAACGTATCATGAACTTCGAAGATGGCGCCGTCTGCACCGTGAGTAACGACAGCTCTATTCA
AGGTAATTGTTTCATCTACCATGTCAAGTTCTCAGGTCTGAACTTCCCGCCGAATGGCCCGGTGATGCAG
AAAAAGACCCAAGGCTGGGAACCGAATACGGAACGTCTGTTTGCACGCGATGGTATGCTGATTGGCAACA
ATTTCATGGCTCTGAAACTGGAAGGCGGTGGCCACTATCTGTGCGAATTTAAAAGCACCTACAAGGCGAA
AAAGCCGGTTAAAATGCCGGGCTATCATTACGTGGATCGTAAACTGGACGTTACCAACCACAATAAGGAC
TATACGTCCGTCGAACAGTGTGAAATTTCAATCGCGCGCAAATCGGTGGTTGCCTAATTCTTGAGACCAA
GATTATCAAAAAGGATCTTCACCTAGATCCTTTTAAATTAAAAATGAAGTTTTAAATCAATCTAAAGTAT
ATATGAGTAAACTTGGTCTGACAGTTACCAATGCTTAATCAGTGAGGCACCTATCTCAGCGATCTGTCTA
TTTCGTTCATCCATAGTTGCCTGACTCCCCGTCGTGTAGATAACTACGATACGGGAGGGCTTACCATCTG
GCCCCAGTGCTGCAATGATACCGCGGGACCCACGCTCACCGGCTCCAGATTTATCAGCAATAAACCAGCC
AGCCGGAAGGGCCGAGCGCAG
Features (pLannotate 1.2.2; 4 found; start..end, strand, type, name):
    655..759     -  promoter       AmpR promoter: bla
    862..1450    +  rep_origin     ori: high-copy-number ColE1/pMB1/pBR322/pUC origin of replication
   1562..2224    +  CDS            gfasCP: gfasCP is a fluorescent protein published in 2008, derived from Galaxea fascicularis. It is reported to be a tetramer.
   2335..654     -  CDS            AmpR (across the origin): β-lactamase; bla; confers resistance to ampicillin, carbenicillin, and related antibiotics
