>Addgene plasmid #180549 | KTK_346 Sequencing Result | analyzer sequence | sequence record 359568
AACCGTAAAAAGGCCGCGTTGCTGGCGTTTTTCCATAGGCTCCGCCCCCCTGACGAGCATCACAAAAATC
GACGCTCAAGTCAGAGGTGGCGAAACCCGACAGGACTATAAAGATACCAGGCGTTTCCCCCTGGAAGCTC
CCTCGTGCGCTCTCCTGTTCCGACCCTGCCGCTTACCGGATACCTGTCCGCCTTTCTCCCTTCGGGAAGC
GTGGCGCTTTCTCATAGCTCACGCTGTAGGTATCTCAGTTCGGTGTAGGTCGTTCGCTCCAAGCTGGGCT
GTGTGCACGAACCCCCCGTTCAGCCCGACCGCTGCGCCTTATCCGGTAACTATCGTCTTGAGTCCAACCC
GGTAAGACACGACTTATCGCCACTGGCAGCAGCCACTGGTAACAGGATTAGCAGAGCGAGGTATGTAGGC
GGTGCTACAGAGTTCTTGAAGTGGTGGCCTAACTACGGCTACACTAGAAGAACAGTATTTGGTATCTGCG
CTCTGCTGAAGCCAGTTACCTTCGGAAAAAGAGTTGGTAGCTCTTGATCCGGCAAACAAACCACCGCTGG
TAGCGGTGGTTTTTTTGTTTGCAAGCAGCAGATTACGCGCAGAAAAAAAGGATCTCAAGAAGATCCTTTG
ATCTTTTCTACGGGGTCTGACGCTCAGTGGAACGAAAACTCACGTTAAGGGATTTTGGTCATGACAGGTG
GCACTTTTCGGGGAAATGTGCGCGGAACCCCTATTTGTTTATTTTTCTAAATACATTCAAATATGTATCC
GCTCATGAGACAATAACCCTGATAAATGCTTCAATAATATTGAAAAAGGAAGAGTATGAGTATTCAACAT
TTCCGTGTCGCCCTTATTCCCTTTTTTGCGGCATTTTGCCTTCCTGTTTTTGCTCACCCAGAAACGCTGG
TGAAAGTAAAAGATGCTGAAGATCAGTTGGGTGCACGAGTGGGTTACATCGAACTGGATCTCAACAGCGG
TAAGATCCTTGAGAGTTTTCGCCCCGAAGAACGTTTTCCAATGATGAGCACTTTTAAAGTTCTGCTATGT
GGCGCGGTATTATCCCGTATTGACGCCGGGCAAGAGCAACTCGGTCGCCGCATACACTATTCTCAGAATG
ACTTGGTTGAGTACTCACCAGTCACAGAAAAGCATCTTACGGATGGCATGACAGTAAGAGAATTATGCAG
TGCTGCCATAACCATGAGTGATAACACTGCGGCCAACTTACTTCTGACAACGATCGGAGGACCGAAGGAG
CTAACCGCTTTTTTGCACAACATGGGGGATCATGTAACTCGCCTTGATCGTTGGGAACCGGAGCTGAATG
AAGCCATACCAAACGACGAGCGTGACACCACGATGCCTGTAGCAATGGCAACAACGTTGCGCAAACTATT
AACTGGCGAACTACTTACTCTAGCTTCCCGGCAACAATTAATAGACTGGATGGAGGCGGATAAAGTTGCA
GGACCACTTCTGCGCTCGGCCCTTCCGGCTGGCTGGTTTATTGCTGATAAATCTGGAGCCGGTGAGCGTG
GGTCCCGCGGTATCATTGCAGCACTGGGGCCAGATGGTAAGCCCTCCCGTATCGTAGTTATCTACACGAC
GGGGAGTCAGGCAACTATGGATGAACGAAATAGACAGATCGCTGAGATAGGTGCCTCACTGATTAAGCAT
TGGTAACTGTCAGACCAAGTTTACTCATATATACTTTAGATTGATTTAAAACTTCATTTTTAATTTAAAA
GGATCTAGGTGAAGATCCTTTTTGATAATCTTGGTCTCAGCCAGCTAGCACAATCCCTAGGACTGAGCTA
GCTGTCAAGGTCAGAGACCGACTACGGTTATCCACAGAATCAGGGGATAACGCAGGAAAGAACATGTGAG
CAAAAGGCCAGCAAAAGGCCAGG
Features (pLannotate 1.2.2; 5 found; start..end, strand, type, name):
     30..618     -  rep_origin     ori: high-copy-number ColE1/pMB1/pBR322/pUC origin of replication
    721..825     +  promoter       AmpR promoter: bla
    826..1686    +  CDS            AmpR: β-lactamase; bla; confers resistance to ampicillin, carbenicillin, and related antibiotics
   1806..1828    -  promoter       J23119(SpeI) promoter (fragment): bacterial promoter (Registry of Standard Biological Parts BBa J23119) modified to end with an SpeI site
   1843..1895    -  rep_origin     RSF ori (fragment): Plasmids containing the RSF 1030 origin of replication can be propagated in E. coli cells that contain additional plasmids with compatible origins.
