[The description below was written by a language model from this plasmid's Addgene catalogue record and pLannotate feature annotations shown in this document.]
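Description:
KTK_346 is a small (about 2.5 kb) entry-level part plasmid from the Komagataeibacter Tool Kit, a modular cloning system for assembling multigene constructs in cellulose-producing bacteria. It stores the gfasPurple coding sequence as a reusable part. The catalogue lists the backbone as pSEVA331 and the vector type as bacterial expression. However, the full-sequence annotation shows only a minimal E. coli storage plasmid: a high-copy ColE1/pUC-type origin of replication and a β-lactamase gene with its native bla promoter. These agree with the recorded ampicillin selection and high copy number. No broad-host-range replicon of the kind expected in a SEVA shuttle backbone is annotated, so the backbone field and the sequenced plasmid do not obviously match.

The payload is a roughly 660 bp open reading frame annotated as gfasCP, a protein derived from the coral Galaxea fascicularis and reported to be tetrameric. gfasPurple is a synthetic version, and proteins of this family are generally used as coloured reporters visible by eye. No promoter, ribosome binding site or terminator is annotated around the coding sequence. This fits its role as a promoterless part meant to be combined with regulatory parts in later assembly steps, rather than expressed from this plasmid. The record gives the cloning method only as restriction enzyme-based and does not state the flanking sites.

A second, partial sequencing record (about 1.9 kb) covers the origin and the ampicillin resistance cassette. It also picks up short fragment matches to a J23119 promoter and an RSF origin. These matches are absent from the full-sequence annotation and should be treated with caution.
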