Addgene plasmid #180549: KTK_346
Purpose: Entry vector containing gfasPurple
Depositing lab: Tom Ellis. Depositing organization: Imperial College London. Publication: Komagataeibacter Tool Kit (KTK): A Modular Cloning System for Multigene Constructs and Programmed Protein Secretion from Cellulose Producing Bacteria. Goosens VJ, Walker KT, Aragon SM, Singh A, Senthivel VR, Dekker L, Caro-Astorga J, Buat MLA, Song W, Lee KY, Ellis T. ACS Synth Biol. 2021 Dec 17;10(12):3422-3434. doi: 10.1021/acssynbio.1c00358. Epub 2021 Nov 12. PubMed 34767345.
Backbone
  Vector backbone: pSEVA331
  Vector type: Bacterial Expression
Growth in bacteria
  Bacterial resistance: Ampicillin, 100 μg/mL
  Growth temperature: 37°C
  Growth strain: DH5alpha
  Copy number: High Copy
Gene/Insert
  Gene/Insert name: gfasPurple
  Species: Synthetic; synthetic
  Cloning method: Restriction Enzyme; 5′ cloning site unknown (unknown if destroyed)
Terms and licenses: Academic/Nonprofit Terms; Industry Terms: Not Available to Industry
Depositor comments: Read the preprint at https://www.biorxiv.org/content/10.1101/2021.06.09.447691v1.full
How to cite: KTK_346 was a gift from Tom Ellis (Addgene plasmid # 180549 ; http://n2t.net/addgene:180549 ; RRID:Addgene_180549)
